>Addgene plasmid #77788 | MAPK1 gRNA (BRDN0001149093) | addgene full sequence | sequence record 188416 | Addgene Assembled Sequence
CCCGGGTGCAAAGATGGATAAAGTTTTAAACAGAGAGGAATCTTTGCAGCTAATGGACCTTCTAGGTCTT
GAAAGGAGTGGGAATTGGCTCCGGTGCCCGTCAGTGGGCAGAGCGCACATCGCCCACAGTCCCCGAGAAG
TTGGGGGGAGGGGTCGGCAATTGATCCGGTGCCTAGAGAAGGTGGCGCGGGGTAAACTGGGAAAGTGATG
TCGTGTACTGGCTCCGCCTTTTTCCCGAGGGTGGGGGAGAACCGTATATAAGTGCAGTAGTCGCCGTGAA
CGTTCTTTTTCGCAACGGGTTTGCCGCCAGAACACAGGTAAGTGCCGTGTGTGGTTCCCGCGGGCCTGGC
CTCTTTACGGGTTATGGCCCTTGCGTGCCTTGAATTACTTCCACCTGGCTGCAGTACGTGATTCTTGATC
CCGAGCTTCGGGTTGGAAGTGGGTGGGAGAGTTCGAGGCCTTGCGCTTAAGGAGCCCCTTCGCCTCGTGC
TTGAGTTGAGGCCTGGCCTGGGCGCTGGGGCCGCCGCGTGCGAATCTGGTGGCACCTTCGCGCCTGTCTC
GCTGCTTTCGATAAGTCTCTAGCCATTTAAAATTTTTGATGACCTGCTGCGACGCTTTTTTTCTGGCAAG
ATAGTCTTGTAAATGCGGGCCAAGATCTGCACACTGGTATTTCGGTTTTTGGGGCCGCGGGCGGCGACGG
GGCCCGTGCGTCCCAGCGCACATGTTCGGCGAGGCGGGGCCTGCGAGCGCGGCCACCGAGAATCGGACGG
GGGTAGTCTCAAGCTGGCCGGCCTGCTCTGGTGCCTGGCCTCGCGCCGCCGTGTATCGCCCCGCCCTGGG
CGGCAAGGCTGGCCCGGTCGGCACCAGTTGCGTGAGCGGAAAGATGGCCGCTTCCCGGCCCTGCTGCAGG
GAGCTCAAAATGGAGGACGCGGCGCTCGGGAGAGCGGGCGGGTGAGTCACCCACACAAAGGAAAAGGGCC
TTTCCGTCCTCAGCCGTCGCTTCATGTGACTCCACGGAGTACCGGGCGCCGTCCAGGCACCTCGATTAGT
TCTCGAGCTTTTGGAGTACGTCGTCTTTAGGTTGGGGGGAGGGGTTTTATGCGATGGAGTTTCCCCACAC
TGAGTGGGTGGAGACTGAAGTTAGGCCAGCTTGGCACTTGATGTAATTCTCCTTGGAATTTGCCCTTTTT
GAGTTTGGATCTTGGTTCATTCTCAAGCCTCAGACAGTGGTTCAAAGTTTTTTTCTTCCATTTCAGGTGT
CGTGACGTACGGCCACCATGACCGAGTACAAGCCCACGGTGCGCCTCGCCACCCGCGACGACGTCCCCAG
GGCCGTACGCACCCTCGCCGCCGCGTTCGCCGACTACCCCGCCACGCGCCACACCGTCGATCCGGACCGC
CACATCGAGCGGGTCACCGAGCTGCAAGAACTCTTCCTCACGCGCGTCGGGCTCGACATCGGCAAGGTGT
GGGTCGCGGACGACGGCGCCGCCGTGGCGGTCTGGACCACGCCGGAGAGCGTCGAAGCGGGGGCGGTGTT
CGCCGAGATCGGCCCGCGCATGGCCGAGTTGAGCGGTTCCCGGCTGGCCGCGCAGCAACAGATGGAAGGC
CTCCTGGCGCCGCACCGGCCCAAGGAGCCCGCGTGGTTCCTGGCCACCGTCGGAGTCTCGCCCGACCACC
AGGGCAAGGGTCTGGGCAGCGCCGTCGTGCTCCCCGGAGTGGAGGCGGCCGAGCGCGCCGGGGTGCCCGC
CTTCCTGGAGACCTCCGCGCCCCGCAACCTCCCCTTCTACGAGCGGCTCGGCTTCACCGTCACCGCCGAC
GTCGAGGTGCCCGAAGGACCGCGCACCTGGTGCATGACCCGCAAGCCCGGTGCCTGAACGCGTTAAGTCG
ACAATCAACCTCTGGATTACAAAATTTGTGAAAGATTGACTGGTATTCTTAACTATGTTGCTCCTTTTAC
GCTATGTGGATACGCTGCTTTAATGCCTTTGTATCATGCTATTGCTTCCCGTATGGCTTTCATTTTCTCC
TCCTTGTATAAATCCTGGTTGCTGTCTCTTTATGAGGAGTTGTGGCCCGTTGTCAGGCAACGTGGCGTGG
TGTGCACTGTGTTTGCTGACGCAACCCCCACTGGTTGGGGCATTGCCACCACCTGTCAGCTCCTTTCCGG
GACTTTCGCTTTCCCCCTCCCTATTGCCACGGCGGAACTCATCGCCGCCTGCCTTGCCCGCTGCTGGACA
GGGGCTCGGCTGTTGGGCACTGACAATTCCGTGGTGTTGTCGGGGAAATCATCGTCCTTTCCTTGGCTGC
TCGCCTGTGTTGCCACCTGGATTCTGCGCGGGACGTCCTTCTGCTACGTCCCTTCGGCCCTCAATCCAGC
GGACCTTCCTTCCCGCGGCCTGCTGCCGGCTCTGCGGCCTCTTCCGCGTCTTCGCCTTCGCCCTCAGACG
AGTCGGATCTCCCTTTGGGCCGCCTCCCCGCGTCGACTTTAAGACCAATGACTTACAAGGCAGCTGTAGA
TCTTAGCCACTTTTTAAAAGAAAAGGGGGGACTGGAAGGGCTAATTCACTCCCAACGAAGACAAGATCTG
CTTTTTGCTTGTACTGGGTCTCTCTGGTTAGACCAGATCTGAGCCTGGGAGCTCTCTGGCTAACTAGGGA
ACCCACTGCTTAAGCCTCAATAAAGCTTGCCTTGAGTGCTTCAAGTAGTGTGTGCCCGTCTGTTGTGTGA
CTCTGGTAACTAGAGATCCCTCAGACCCTTTTAGTCAGTGTGGAAAATCTCTAGCAGTACGTATAGTAGT
TCATGTCATCTTATTATTCAGTATTTATAACTTGCAAAGAAATGAATATCAGAGAGTGAGAGGAACTTGT
TTATTGCAGCTTATAATGGTTACAAATAAAGCAATAGCATCACAAATTTCACAAATAAAGCATTTTTTTC
ACTGCATTCTAGTTGTGGTTTGTCCAAACTCATCAATGTATCTTATCATGTCTGGCTCTAGCTATCCCGC
CCCTAACTCCGCCCATCCCGCCCCTAACTCCGCCCAGTTCCGCCCATTCTCCGCCCCATGGCTGACTAAT
TTTTTTTATTTATGCAGAGGCCGAGGCCGCCTCGGCCTCTGAGCTATTCCAGAAGTAGTGAGGAGGCTTT
TTTGGAGGCCTAGGGACGTACCCAATTCGCCCTATAGTGAGTCGTATTACGCGCGCTCACTGGCCGTCGT
TTTACAACGTCGTGACTGGGAAAACCCTGGCGTTACCCAACTTAATCGCCTTGCAGCACATCCCCCTTTC
GCCAGCTGGCGTAATAGCGAAGAGGCCCGCACCGATCGCCCTTCCCAACAGTTGCGCAGCCTGAATGGCG
AATGGG
[124 nt withheld, positions 3367-3490]
C
[91 nt withheld, positions 3492-3582]
A
[49 nt withheld, positions 3584-3632]
CCTTTGACGTTGGAGTCCACGTTCTTT
[37 nt withheld, positions 3660-3696]
ACCCTATCTCGGTCTATTCTTTTGATTTATAAGGGATTTTGCCGATTTCGGCCTATTGGTTAAAAAATGA
GCTGATTTAACAAAAATTTAACGCGAATTTTAACAAAATATTAACGCTTACAATTTAGGTGGCACTTTTC
GGGGAAATGTGCGCGGAACCCCTATTTGTTTATTTTTCTAAATACATTCAAATATGTATCCGCTCATGAG
ACAATAACCCTGATAAATGCTTCAATAATATTGAAAAAGGAAGAGTATGAGTATTCAACATTTCCGTGTC
GCCCTTATTCCCTTTTTTGCGGCATTTTGCCTTCCTGTTTTTGCTCACCCAGAAACGCTGGTGAAAGTAA
AAGATGCTGAAGATCAGTTGGGTGCACGAGTGGGTTACATCGAACTGGATCTCAACAGCGGTAAGATCCT
TGAGAGTTTTCGCCCCGAAGAACGTTTTCCAATGATGAGCACTTTTAAAGTTCTGCTATGTGGCGCGGTA
TTATCCCGTATTGACGCCGGGCAAGAGCAACTCGGTCGCCGCATACACTATTCTCAGAATGACTTGGTTG
AGTACTCACCAGTCACAGAAAAGCATCTTACGGATGGCATGACAGTAAGAGAATTATGCAGTGCTGCCAT
AACCATGAGTGATAACACTGCGGCCAACTTACTTCTGACAACGATCGGAGGACCGAAGGAGCTAACCGCT
TTTTTGCACAACATGGGGGATCATGTAACTCGCCTTGATCGTTGGGAACCGGAGCTGAATGAAGCCATAC
CAAACGACGAGCGTGACACCACGATGCCTGTAGCAATGGCAACAACGTTGCGCAAACTATTAACTGGCGA
ACTACTTACTCTAGCTTCCCGGCAACAATTAATAGACTGGATGGAGGCGGATAAAGTTGCAGGACCACTT
CTGCGCTCGGCCCTTCCGGCTGGCTGGTTTATTGCTGATAAATCTGGAGCCGGTGAGCGTGGGTCTCGCG
GTATCATTGCAGCACTGGGGCCAGATGGTAAGCCCTCCCGTATCGTAGTTATCTACACGACGGGGAGTCA
GGCAACTATGGATGAACGAAATAGACAGATCGCTGAGATAGGTGCCTCACTGATTAAGCATTGGTAACTG
TCAGACCAAGTTTACTCATATATACTTTAGATTGATTTAAAACTTCATTTTTAATTTAAAAGGATCTAGG
TGAAGATCCTTTTTGATAATCTCATGACCAAAATCCCTTAACGTGAGTTTTCGTTCCACTGAGCGTCAGA
CCCCGTAGAAAAGATCAAAGGATCTTCTTGAGATCCTTTTTTTCTGCGCGTAATCTGCTGCTTGCAAACA
AAAAAACCACCGCTACCAGCGGTGGTTTGTTTGCCGGATCAAGAGCTACCAACTCTTTTTCCGAAGGTAA
CTGGCTTCAGCAGAGCGCAGATACCAAATACTGTTCTTCTAGTGTAGCCGTAGTTAGGCCACCACTTCAA
GAACTCTGTAGCACCGCCTACATACCTCGCTCTGCTAATCCTGTTACCAGTGGCTGCTGCCAGTGGCGAT
AAGTCGTGTCTTACCGGGTTGGACTCAAGACGATAGTTACCGGATAAGGCGCAGCGGTCGGGCTGAACGG
GGGGTTCGTGCACACAGCCCAGCTTGGAGCGAACGACCTACACCGAACTGAGATACCTACAGCGTGAGCT
ATGAGAAAGCGCCACGCTTCCCGAAGGGAGAAAGGCGGACAGGTATCCGGTAAGCGGCAGGGTCGGAACA
GGAGAGCGCACGAGGGAGCTTCCAGGGGGAAACGCCTGGTATCTTTATAGTCCTGTCGGGTTTCGCCACC
TCTGACTTGAGCGTCGATTTTTGTGATGCTCGTCAGGGGGGCGGAGCCTATGGAAAAACGCCAGCAACGC
GGCCTTTTTACGGTTCCTGGCCTTTTGCTGGCCTTTTGCTCACATGTTCTTTCCTGCGTTATCCCCTGAT
TCTGTGGATAACCGTATTACCGCCTTTGAGTGAGCTGATACCGCTCGCCGCAGCCGAACGACCGAGCGCA
GCGAGTCAGTGAGCGAGGAAGCGGAAGAGCGCCCAATACGCAAACCGCCTCTCCCCGCGCGTTGGCCGAT
TCATTAATGCAGCTGGCACGACAGGTTTCCCGACTGGAAAGCGGGCAGTGAGCGCAACGCAATTAATGTG
AGTTAGCTCACTCATTAGGCACCCCAGGCTTTACACTTTATGCTTCCGGCTCGTATGTTGTGTGGAATTG
TGAGCGGATAACAATTTCACACAGGAAACAGCTATGACCATGATTACGCCAAGCGCGCAATTAACCCTCA
CTAAAGGGAACAAAAGCTGGAGCTGCAAGCTTAATGTAGTCTTATGCAATACTCTTGTAGTCTTGCAACA
TGGTAACGATGAGTTAGCAACATGCCTTACAAGGAGAGAAAAAGCACCGTGCATGCCGATTGGTGGAAGT
AAGGTGGTACGATCGTGCCTTATTAGGAAGGCAACAGACGGGTCTGACATGGATTGGACGAACCACTGAA
TTGCCGCATTGCAGAGATATTGTATTTAAGTGCCTAGCTCGATACATAAACGGGTCTCTCTGGTTAGACC
AGATCTGAGCCTGGGAGCTCTCTGGCTAACTAGGGAACCCACTGCTTAAGCCTCAATAAAGCTTGCCTTG
AGTGCTTCAAGTAGTGTGTGCCCGTCTGTTGTGTGACTCTGGTAACTAGAGATCCCTCAGACCCTTTTAG
TCAGTGTGGAAAATCTCTAGCAGTGGCGCCCGAACAGGGACTTGAAAGCGAAAGGGAAACCAGAGGAGCT
CTCTCGACGCAGGACTCGGCTTGCTGAAGCGCGCACGGCAAGAGGCGAGGGGCGGCGACTGGTGAGTACG
CCAAAAATTTTGACTAGCGGAGGCTAGAAGGAGAGAGATGGGTGCGAGAGCGTCAGTATTAAGCGGGGGA
GAATTAGATCGCGATGGGAAAAAATTCGGTTAAGGCCAGGGGGAAAGAAAAAATATAAATTAAAACATAT
AGTATGGGCAAGCAGGGAGCTAGAACGATTCGCAGTTAATCCTGGCCTGTTAGAAACATCAGAAGGCTGT
AGACAAATACTGGGACAGCTACAACCATCCCTTCAGACAGGATCAGAAGAACTTAGATCATTATATAATA
CAGTAGCAACCCTCTATTGTGTGCATCAAAGGATAGAGATAAAAGACACCAAGGAAGCTTTAGACAAGAT
AGAGGAAGAGCAAAACAAAAGTAAGACCACCGCACAGCAAGCGGCCGCTGATCTTCAGACCTGGAGGAGG
AGATATGAGGGACAATTGGAGAAGTGAATTATATAAATATAAAGTAGTAAAAATTGAACCATTAGGAGTA
GCACCCACCAAGGCAAAGAGAAGAGTGGTGCAGAGAGAAAAAAGAGCAGTGGGAATAGGAGCTTTGTTCC
TTGGGTTCTTGGGAGCAGCAGGAAGCACTATGGGCGCAGCGTCAATGACGCTGACGGTACAGGCCAGACA
ATTATTGTCTGGTATAGTGCAGCAGCAGAACAATTTGCTGAGGGCTATTGAGGCGCAACAGCATCTGTTG
CAACTCACAGTCTGGGGCATCAAGCAGCTCCAGGCAAGAATCCTGGCTGTGGAAAGATACCTAAAGGATC
AACAGCTCCTGGGGATTTGGGGTTGCTCTGGAAAACTCATTTGCACCACTGCTGTGCCTTGGAATGCTAG
TTGGAGTAATAAATCTCTGGAACAGATTTGGAATCACACGACCTGGATGGAGTGGGACAGAGAAATTAAC
AATTACACAAGCTTAATACACTCCTTAATTGAAGAATCGCAAAACCAGCAAGAAAAGAATGAACAAGAAT
TATTGGAATTAGATAAATGGGCAAGTTTGTGGAATTGGTTTAACATAACAAATTGGCTGTGGTATATAAA
ATTATTCATAATGATAGTAGGAGGCTTGGTAGGTTTAAGAATAGTTTTTGCTGTACTTTCTATAGTGAAT
AGAGTTAGGCAGGGATATTCACCATTATCGTTTCAGACCCACCTCCCAACCCCGAGGGGACCCAGAGAGG
GCCTATTTCCCATGATTCCTTCATATTTGCATATACGATACAAGGCTGTTAGAGAGATAATTAGAATTAA
TTTGACTGTAAACACAAAGATATTAGTACAAAATACGTGACGTAGAAAGTAATAATTTCTTGGGTAGTTT
GCAGTTTTAAAATTATGTTTTAAAATGGACTATCATATGCTTACCGTAACTTGAAAGTATTTCGATTTCT
TGGCTTTATATATCTTGTGGAAAGGACGAAACACCGGCTGACCTTGAGATCACAGGGTTTTAGAGCTAGA
AATAGCAAGTTAAAATAAGGCTAGTCCGTTATCAACTTGAAAAAGTGGCACCGAGTCGGTGCTTTTTTAA
GCTTGGCGTAACTAGATCTTGAGACAAATGGCAGTATTCATCCACAATTTTAAAAGAAAAGGGGGGATTG
GGGGGTACAGTGCAGGGGAAAGAATAGTAGACATAATAGCAACAGACATACAAACTAAAGAATTACAAAA
ACAAATTACAAAAATTCAAAATTTTCGGGTTTATTACAGGGACAGCAGAGATCCACTTTGGCGCCGGCTC
GAGGGGG
Features (pLannotate 1.2.2; 29 found; start..end, strand, type, name):
     14..80      +  CDS            small t antigen (fragment): SV40 (simian virus 40) small t antigen
    106..317     +  promoter       EF-1α core promoter: core promoter for human elongation factor EF-1α
    318..1256    +  intron         EF-1α intron A: intron upstream of the start codon of human EF-1α
   1278..1877    +  CDS            PuroR (fragment): puromycin N-acetyltransferase; pac from Streptomyces; confers resistance to puromycin
   1893..2481    +  misc_feature   WPRE: woodchuck hepatitis virus posttranscriptional regulatory element
   2532..2551    +  misc_feature   cPPT/CTS (fragment): central polypurine tract and central termination sequence of HIV-1
   2553..2786    +  LTR            3' LTR (ΔU3): self-inactivating 3' long terminal repeat (LTR) from HIV-1
   2864..2985    +  polyA_signal   SV40 poly(A) signal: SV40 polyadenylation signal
   3025..3160    +  rep_origin     SV40 ori: SV40 origin of replication
   3181..3199    -  promoter       T7 promoter: promoter for bacteriophage T7 RNA polymerase
   3207..3362    +  CDS            lacZα (fragment): LacZα fragment of β-galactosidase; lacZ fragment
   3367..3795    +  rep_origin     f1 ori (sequence partly withheld): f1 bacteriophage origin of replication; arrow indicates direction of (+) strand synthesis
   3848..3952    +  promoter       AmpR promoter: bla
   3953..4813    +  CDS            AmpR: β-lactamase; bla; confers resistance to ampicillin, carbenicillin, and related antibiotics
   4984..5572    +  rep_origin     ori: high-copy-number ColE1/pMB1/pBR322/pUC origin of replication
   5755..5847    +  CDS            lacI (fragment): lac repressor; lacI; The lac repressor binds to the lac operator to inhibit transcription in E. coli. This inhibition can be relieved by adding lactose or isopropyl-β-D-thiogalactopyranoside (IPTG).
   5860..5881    +  protein_bind   CAP binding site: CAP binding activates transcription in the presence of cAMP. E. coli catabolite activator protein
   5896..5926    +  promoter       lac promoter: promoter for the E. coli lac operon
   5934..5950    +  protein_bind   lac operator: The lac repressor binds to the lac operator to inhibit transcription in E. coli. This inhibition can be relieved by adding lactose or isopropyl-β-D-thiogalactopyranoside (IPTG). lac repressor encoded by lacI
   5995..6013    +  promoter       T3 promoter: promoter for bacteriophage T3 RNA polymerase
   6041..6267    +  promoter       RSV promoter: Rous sarcoma virus enhancer/promoter
   6268..6448    +  LTR            5' LTR (truncated): truncated 5' long terminal repeat (LTR) from HIV-1
   6495..6620    +  misc_feature   HIV-1 Ψ: packaging signal of human immunodeficiency virus type 1
   6604..6967    +  CDS            HIV-1 gag (fragment): gag protein from human immunodeficiency virus 1; gag
   7113..7346    +  misc_feature   RRE: The Rev response element (RRE) of HIV-1 allows for Rev-dependent mRNA export from the nucleus to the cytoplasm.
   7723..7749    +  CDS            Rev (fragment): human immunodeficiency virus 1 (HIV-1) Rev protein; rev; enhances nuclear export of unspliced and incompletely spliced viral mRNAs
   7753..7993    +  promoter       U6 promoter: RNA polymerase III promoter for human U6 snRNA
   8023..8098    +  misc_RNA       gRNA scaffold: guide RNA scaffold for the Streptococcus pyogenes CRISPR/Cas9 system
   8154..8271    +  misc_feature   cPPT/CTS: central polypurine tract and central termination sequence of HIV-1
