[The description below was written by a language model from this plasmid's Addgene catalogue record and pLannotate feature annotations shown in this document.]
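Description:
MAPK1 gRNA (BRDN0001149093) is a third-generation lentiviral CRISPR guide plasmid built on the lentiGuide-Puro backbone, carrying a single guide RNA directed against human MAPK1 (ERK2). The assembled sequence is about 8.3 kb. It is maintained in E. coli as a high-copy plasmid through a ColE1/pUC-type origin with ampicillin resistance (AmpR). The backbone also retains an f1 origin, an SV40 origin and poly(A) signal, and residual lac, T3 and T7 elements.

The viral transfer cassette begins with an RSV promoter fused to a truncated HIV-1 5' LTR, which makes genomic RNA production in packaging cells Tat-independent. It is followed by the Ψ packaging signal with a partial gag fragment and the Rev response element. The cassette ends in a ΔU3 self-inactivating 3' LTR. Within this unit, a human U6 RNA polymerase III promoter drives the MAPK1-specific spacer joined to the Streptococcus pyogenes Cas9 gRNA scaffold. A cPPT/CTS element, which aids nuclear import of the reverse-transcribed genome, lies just downstream. A separate EF-1α promoter with its intron A expresses puromycin N-acetyltransferase for selection of transduced mammalian cells, and a WPRE after it enhances transcript expression.

The plasmid does not encode Cas9, so it must be paired with a separate Cas9 vector or used in cells that already express the nuclease. The guide was designed against two MAPK1 reference transcripts and belongs to a human kinome gRNA collection associated with work on optimised sgRNA design. Its typical use is knockout of MAPK1 by lentiviral delivery. The cloning method for the guide is not recorded.
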