Addgene plasmid #77788: MAPK1 gRNA (BRDN0001149093)
Purpose: 3rd generation lentiviral gRNA plasmid targeting human MAPK1
Depositing lab: John Doench & David Root. Depositing organization: Broad Institute. Publication: Optimized sgRNA design to maximize activity and minimize off-target effects of CRISPR-Cas9. Doench JG, Fusi N, Sullender M, Hegde M, Vaimberg EW, Donovan KF, Smith I, Tothova Z, Wilen C, Orchard R, Virgin HW, Listgarten J, Root DE. Nat Biotechnol. 2016 Jan 18. doi: 10.1038/nbt.3437. PubMed 26780180.
Backbone
  Vector backbone: lentiGuide-Puro
  Backbone manufacturer: Zhang Lab (Addgene plasmid # 52963)
  Vector type: Mammalian Expression, Lentiviral, CRISPR
  Selectable markers: Puromycin
Growth in bacteria
  Bacterial resistance: Ampicillin, 100 μg/mL
  Growth temperature: 37°C
  Growth strain: DH5alpha
  Copy number: High Copy
Gene/Insert
  Gene/Insert name: MAPK1 (alt names: MAPK1; NM_002745.4)
  gRNA/shRNA sequence: GCTGACCTTGAGATCACAGG
  Species: H. sapiens (human)
  Entrez Gene: MAPK1 (a.k.a. ERK, ERK-2, ERK2, ERT1, MAPK2, NS13, P42MAPK, PRKM1, PRKM2, p38, p40, p41, p41mapk, p42-MAPK)
  Promoter: hU6
  Cloning method: Unknown
  Sequencing primers: 5′ U6-F; 3′ pS2-R
Terms and licenses: Academic/Nonprofit Terms; Industry Terms: Not Available to Industry
Depositor comments: The gRNA was designed to target the following Genbank reference sequence(s): NM_002745.4,NM_138957.3. Note that this plasmid does NOT contain Cas9. It should be used in conjunction with lentiCas9-Blast (Addgene #52962) or otherwise with cell lines already expressing Cas9. Browse the full kinome gRNA library at http://www.addgene.org/pooled-library/broadgpp-human-kinome/ or visit http://www.broadinstitute.org/rnai/public/ for detailed protocols and information.
How to cite: MAPK1 gRNA (BRDN0001149093) was a gift from John Doench & David Root (Addgene plasmid # 77788 ; http://n2t.net/addgene:77788 ; RRID:Addgene_77788)
