>Addgene plasmid #77788 | MAPK1 gRNA (BRDN0001149093) | depositor partial sequence | sequence record 145248 | Target Sequence
GCTGACCTTGAGATCACAGG
