>Addgene plasmid #77788 | MAPK1 gRNA (BRDN0001149093) | addgene partial sequence | sequence record 188415 | hU6-F
AGAAAGTAATAATTTCTTGGGTAGTTTGCAGTTTTAAAATTATGTTTTAAAATGGACTATCATATGCTTA
CCGTAACTTGAAAGTATTTCGATTTCTTGGCTTTATATATCTTGTGGAAAGGACGAAACACCGGCTGACC
TTGAGATCACAGGGTTTTAGAGCTAGAAATAGCAAGTTAAAATAAGGCTAGTCCGTTATCAACTTGAAAA
AGTGGCACCGAGTCGGTGCTTTTTTAAGCTTGGCGTAACTAGATCTTGAGACAAATGGCAGTATTCATCC
ACAATTTTAAAAGAAAAGGGGGGATTGGGGGGTACAGTGCAGGGGAAAGAATAGTAGACATAATAGCAAC
AGACATACAAACTAAAGAATTACAAAAACAAATTACAAAAATTCAAAATTTTCGGGTTTATTACAGGGAC
AGCAGAGATCCACTTTGGCGCCGGCTCGAGGGGGCCCGGGTGCAAAGATGGATAAAGTTTTAAACAGAGA
GGAATCTTTGCAGCTAATGGACCTTCTAGGTCTTGAAAGGAGTGGGAATTGGCTCCGGTGCCCGTCAGTG
GGCAGAGCGC
